>Addgene plasmid #164583 | SARS-CoV-2 Spike-d18 | addgene full sequence | sequence record 322362 | Addgene NGS Result
AGGCGTATCACGAGGCCCTTTCGTCGGCGCGCCGCGGCCGCCAACTTTGTATAGAAAAGTTGGGCTCCGG
TGCCCGTCAGTGGGCAGAGCGCACATCGCCCACAGTCCCCGAGAAGTTGGGGGGAGGGGTCGGCAATTGA
ACCGGTGCCTAGAGAAGGTGGCGCGGGGTAAACTGGGAAAGTGATGTCGTGTACTGGCTCCGCCTTTTTC
CCGAGGGTGGGGGAGAACCGTATATAAGTGCAGTAGTCGCCGTGAACGTTCTTTTTCGCAACGGGTTTGC
CGCCAGAACACAGGTAAGTGCCGTGTGTGGTTCCCGCGGGCCTGGCCTCTTTACGGGTTATGGCCCTTGC
GTGCCTTGAATTACTTCCACCTGGCTGCAGTACGTGATTCTTGATCCCGAGCTTCGGGTTGGAAGTGGGT
GGGAGAGTTCGAGGCCTTGCGCTTAAGGAGCCCCTTCGCCTCGTGCTTGAGTTGAGGCCTGGCCTGGGCG
CTGGGGCCGCCGCGTGCGAATCTGGTGGCACCTTCGCGCCTGTCTCGCTGCTTTCGATAAGTCTCTAGCC
ATTTAAAATTTTTGATGACCTGCTGCGACGCTTTTTTTCTGGCAAGATAGTCTTGTAAATGCGGGCCAAG
ATCTGCACACTGGTATTTCGGTTTTTGGGGCCGCGGGCGGCGACGGGGCCCGTGCGTCCCAGCGCACATG
TTCGGCGAGGCGGGGCCTGCGAGCGCGGCCACCGAGAATCGGACGGGGGTAGTCTCAAGCTGGCCGGCCT
GCTCTGGTGCCTGGTCTCGCGCCGCCGTGTATCGCCCCGCCCTGGGCGGCAAGGCTGGCCCGGTCGGCAC
CAGTTGCGTGAGCGGAAAGATGGCCGCTTCCCGGCCCTGCTGCAGGGAGCTCAAAATGGAGGACGCGGCG
CTCGGGAGAGCGGGCGGGTGAGTCACCCACACAAAGGAAAAGGGCCTTTCCGTCCTCAGCCGTCGCTTCA
TGTGACTCCACGGAGTACCGGGCGCCGTCCAGGCACCTCGATTAGTTCTCGAGCTTTTGGAGTACGTCGT
CTTTAGGTTGGGGGGAGGGGTTTTATGCGATGGAGTTTCCCCACACTGAGTGGGTGGAGACTGAAGTTAG
GCCAGCTTGGCACTTGATGTAATTCTCCTTGGAATTTGCCCTTTTTGAGTTTGGATCTTGGTTCATTCTC
AAGCCTCAGACAGTGGTTCAAAGTTTTTTTCTTCCATTTCAGGTGTCGTGACAAGTTTGTACAAAAAAGC
AGGCTGCCACCATGTTTGTGTTCCTGGTGCTGCTGCCACTGGTGTCCAGCCAGTGTGTGAACCTGACCAC
CAGGACCCAACTTCCTCCTGCCTACACCAACTCCTTCACCAGGGGAGTCTACTACCCTGACAAGGTGTTC
AGGTCCTCTGTGCTGCACAGCACCCAGGACCTGTTCCTGCCATTCTTCAGCAATGTGACCTGGTTCCATG
CCATCCATGTGTCTGGCACCAATGGCACCAAGAGGTTTGACAACCCTGTGCTGCCATTCAATGATGGAGT
CTACTTTGCCAGCACAGAGAAGAGCAACATCATCAGGGGCTGGATTTTTGGCACCACCCTGGACAGCAAG
ACCCAGTCCCTGCTGATTGTGAACAATGCCACCAATGTGGTGATTAAGGTGTGTGAGTTCCAGTTCTGTA
ATGACCCATTCCTGGGAGTCTACTACCACAAGAACAACAAGTCCTGGATGGAGTCTGAGTTCAGGGTCTA
CTCCTCTGCCAACAACTGTACCTTTGAATATGTGAGCCAACCATTCCTGATGGACTTGGAGGGCAAGCAG
GGCAACTTCAAGAACCTGAGGGAGTTTGTGTTCAAGAACATTGATGGCTACTTCAAGATTTACAGCAAAC
ACACACCAATCAACCTGGTGAGGGACCTGCCACAGGGCTTCTCTGCCTTGGAACCACTGGTGGACCTGCC
AATTGGCATCAACATCACCAGGTTCCAGACCCTGCTGGCTCTGCACAGGTCCTACCTGACACCTGGAGAC
TCCTCCTCTGGCTGGACAGCAGGAGCAGCAGCCTACTATGTGGGCTACCTCCAACCAAGGACCTTCCTGC
TGAAATACAATGAGAATGGCACCATCACAGATGCTGTGGACTGTGCCCTGGACCCACTGTCTGAGACCAA
GTGTACCCTGAAATCCTTCACAGTGGAGAAGGGCATCTACCAGACCAGCAACTTCAGGGTCCAACCAACA
GAGAGCATTGTGAGGTTTCCAAACATCACCAACCTGTGTCCATTTGGAGAGGTGTTCAATGCCACCAGGT
TTGCCTCTGTCTATGCCTGGAACAGGAAGAGGATTAGCAACTGTGTGGCTGACTACTCTGTGCTCTACAA
CTCTGCCTCCTTCAGCACCTTCAAGTGTTATGGAGTGAGCCCAACCAAACTGAATGACCTGTGTTTCACC
AATGTCTATGCTGACTCCTTTGTGATTAGGGGAGATGAGGTGAGACAGATTGCCCCTGGACAAACAGGCA
AGATTGCTGACTACAACTACAAACTGCCTGATGACTTCACAGGCTGTGTGATTGCCTGGAACAGCAACAA
CCTGGACAGCAAGGTGGGAGGCAACTACAACTACCTCTACAGACTGTTCAGGAAGAGCAACCTGAAACCA
TTTGAGAGGGACATCAGCACAGAGATTTACCAGGCTGGCAGCACACCATGTAATGGAGTGGAGGGCTTCA
ACTGTTACTTTCCACTCCAATCCTATGGCTTCCAACCAACCAATGGAGTGGGCTACCAACCATACAGGGT
GGTGGTGCTGTCCTTTGAACTGCTCCATGCCCCTGCCACAGTGTGTGGACCAAAGAAGAGCACCAACCTG
GTGAAGAACAAGTGTGTGAACTTCAACTTCAATGGACTGACAGGCACAGGAGTGCTGACAGAGAGCAACA
AGAAGTTCCTGCCATTCCAACAGTTTGGCAGGGACATTGCTGACACCACAGATGCTGTGAGGGACCCACA
GACCTTGGAGATTCTGGACATCACACCATGTTCCTTTGGAGGAGTGTCTGTGATTACACCTGGCACCAAC
ACCAGCAACCAGGTGGCTGTGCTCTACCAGGATGTGAACTGTACTGAGGTGCCTGTGGCTATCCATGCTG
ACCAACTTACACCAACCTGGAGGGTCTACAGCACAGGCAGCAATGTGTTCCAGACCAGGGCTGGCTGTCT
GATTGGAGCAGAGCATGTGAACAACTCCTATGAGTGTGACATCCCAATTGGAGCAGGCATCTGTGCCTCC
TACCAGACCCAGACCAACAGCCCAAGGAGGGCAAGGTCTGTGGCAAGCCAGAGCATCATTGCCTACACAA
TGAGTCTGGGAGCAGAGAACTCTGTGGCTTACAGCAACAACAGCATTGCCATCCCAACCAACTTCACCAT
CTCTGTGACCACAGAGATTCTGCCTGTGAGTATGACCAAGACCTCTGTGGACTGTACAATGTATATCTGT
GGAGACAGCACAGAGTGTAGCAACCTGCTGCTCCAATATGGCTCCTTCTGTACCCAACTTAACAGGGCTC
TGACAGGCATTGCTGTGGAACAGGACAAGAACACCCAGGAGGTGTTTGCCCAGGTGAAGCAGATTTACAA
GACACCTCCAATCAAGGACTTTGGAGGCTTCAACTTCAGCCAGATTCTGCCTGACCCAAGCAAGCCAAGC
AAGAGGTCCTTCATTGAGGACCTGCTGTTCAACAAGGTGACCCTGGCTGATGCTGGCTTCATCAAGCAAT
ATGGAGACTGTCTGGGAGACATTGCTGCCAGGGACCTGATTTGTGCCCAGAAGTTCAATGGACTGACAGT
GCTGCCTCCACTGCTGACAGATGAGATGATTGCCCAATACACCTCTGCCCTGCTGGCTGGCACCATCACC
TCTGGCTGGACCTTTGGAGCAGGAGCAGCCCTCCAAATCCCATTTGCTATGCAGATGGCTTACAGGTTCA
ATGGCATTGGAGTGACCCAGAATGTGCTCTATGAGAACCAGAAACTGATTGCCAACCAGTTCAACTCTGC
CATTGGCAAGATTCAGGACTCCCTGTCCAGCACAGCCTCTGCCCTGGGCAAACTCCAAGATGTGGTGAAC
CAGAATGCCCAGGCTCTGAACACCCTGGTGAAGCAACTTTCCAGCAACTTTGGAGCCATCTCCTCTGTGC
TGAATGACATCCTGAGCAGACTGGACAAGGTGGAGGCTGAGGTCCAGATTGACAGACTGATTACAGGCAG
ACTCCAATCCCTCCAAACCTATGTGACCCAACAACTTATCAGGGCTGCTGAGATTAGGGCATCTGCCAAC
CTGGCTGCCACCAAGATGAGTGAGTGTGTGCTGGGACAAAGCAAGAGGGTGGACTTCTGTGGCAAGGGCT
ACCACCTGATGAGTTTTCCACAGTCTGCCCCTCATGGAGTGGTGTTCCTGCATGTGACCTATGTGCCTGC
CCAGGAGAAGAACTTCACCACAGCCCCTGCCATCTGCCATGATGGCAAGGCTCACTTTCCAAGGGAGGGA
GTGTTTGTGAGCAATGGCACCCACTGGTTTGTGACCCAGAGGAACTTCTATGAACCACAGATTATCACCA
CAGACAACACCTTTGTGTCTGGCAACTGTGATGTGGTGATTGGCATTGTGAACAACACAGTCTATGACCC
ACTCCAACCTGAACTGGACTCCTTCAAGGAGGAACTGGACAAATACTTCAAGAACCACACCAGCCCTGAT
GTGGACCTGGGAGACATCTCTGGCATCAATGCCTCTGTGGTGAACATCCAGAAGGAGATTGACAGACTGA
ATGAGGTGGCTAAGAACCTGAATGAGTCCCTGATTGACCTCCAAGAACTGGGCAAATATGAACAATACAT
CAAGTGGCCATGGTACATCTGGCTGGGCTTCATTGCTGGACTGATTGCCATTGTGATGGTGACCATAATG
CTGTGTTGTATGACCTCCTGTTGTTCCTGTCTGAAAGGCTGTTGTTCCTGTGGCTCCTGTTGTAAGTGAA
CCCAGCTTTCTTGTACAAAGTGGTGATGGCCGGCCGCTTCGAGCAGACATGATAAGATACATTGATGAGT
TTGGACAAACCACAACTAGAATGCAGTGAAAAAAATGCTTTATTTGTGAAATTTGTGATGCTATTGCTTT
ATTTGTAACCATTATAAGCTGCAATAAACAAGTTAACAACAACAATTGCATTCATTTTATGTTTCAGGTT
CAGGGGGAGGTGTGGGAGGTTTTTTAAAGCAAGTAAAACCTCTACAAATGTGGTACGCGTTGACATTGAT
TATTGACTAGTTATTAATAGTAATCAATTACGGGGTCATTAGTTCATAGCCCATATATGGAGTTCCGCGT
TACATAACTTACGGTAAATGGCCCGCCTGGCTGACCGCCCAACGACCCCCGCCCATTGACGTCAATAATG
ACGTATGTTCCCATAGTAACGCCAATAGGGACTTTCCATTGACGTCAATGGGTGGAGTATTTACGGTAAA
CTGCCCACTTGGCAGTACATCAAGTGTATCATATGCCAAGTACGCCCCCTATTGACGTCAATGACGGTAA
ATGGCCCGCCTGGCATTATGCCCAGTACATGACCTTATGGGACTTTCCTACTTGGCAGTACATCTACGTA
TTAGTCATCGCTATTACCATGGTGATGCGGTTTTGGCAGTACATCAATGGGCGTGGATAGCGGTTTGACT
CACGGGGATTTCCAAGTCTCCACCCCATTGACGTCAATGGGAGTTTGTTTTGGCACCAAAATCAACGGGA
CTTTCCAAAATGTCGTAACAACTCCGCCCCATTGACGCAAATGGGCGGTAGGCGTGTACGGTGGGAGGTC
TATATAAGCAGAGCTCTCTGGCTAACTAGAGAACCCACTGCGCCACCATGATTGAACAAGATGGATTGCA
CGCAGGTTCTCCGGCCGCTTGGGTGGAGAGGCTATTCGGCTATGACTGGGCACAACAGACAATCGGCTGC
TCTGATGCCGCCGTGTTCCGGCTGTCAGCGCAGGGGCGCCCGGTTCTTTTTGTCAAGACCGACCTGTCCG
GTGCCCTGAATGAACTGCAAGACGAGGCAGCGCGGCTATCGTGGCTGGCCACGACGGGCGTTCCTTGCGC
AGCTGTGCTCGACGTTGTCACTGAAGCGGGAAGGGACTGGCTGCTATTGGGCGAAGTGCCGGGGCAGGAT
CTCCTGTCATCTCACCTTGCTCCTGCCGAGAAAGTATCCATCATGGCTGATGCAATGCGGCGGCTGCATA
CGCTTGATCCGGCTACCTGCCCATTCGACCACCAAGCGAAACATCGCATCGAGCGAGCACGTACTCGGAT
GGAAGCCGGTCTTGTCGATCAGGATGATCTGGACGAAGAGCATCAGGGGCTCGCGCCAGCCGAACTGTTC
GCCAGGCTCAAGGCGAGCATGCCCGACGGCGAGGATCTCGTCGTGACCCATGGCGATGCCTGCTTGCCGA
ATATCATGGTGGAAAATGGCCGCTTTTCTGGATTCATCGACTGTGGCCGGCTGGGTGTGGCGGACCGCTA
TCAGGACATAGCGTTGGCTACCCGTGATATTGCTGAAGAGCTTGGCGGCGAATGGGCTGACCGCTTCCTC
GTGCTTTACGGTATCGCCGCTCCCGATTCGCAGCGCATCGCCTTCTATCGCCTTCTTGACGAGTTCTTCT
GACTCGAGTCTAGAGGGCCCGTTTAAACCCGCTGATCAGCCTCGACTGTGCCTTCTAGTTGCCAGCCATC
TGTTGTTTGCCCCTCCCCCGTGCCTTCCTTGACCCTGGAAGGTGCCACTCCCACTGTCCTTTCCTAATAA
AATGAGGAAATTGCATCGCATTGTCTGAGTAGGTGTCATTCTATTCTGGGGGGTGGGGTGGGGCAGGACA
GCAAGGGGGAGGATTGGGAAGACAATAGCAGGCATGCTGGGGATGCGGTGGGCTCTATGGGCGGCCGCGG
CGCTCTTCCGCTTCCTCGCTCACTGACTCGCTGCGCTCGGTCGTTCGGCTGCGGCGAGCGGTATCAGCTC
ACTCAAAGGCGGTAATACGGTTATCCACAGAATCAGGGGATAACGCAGGAAAGAACATGTGAGCAAAAGG
CCAGCAAAAGGCCAGGAACCGTAAAAAGGCCGCGTTGCTGGCGTTTTTCCATAGGCTCCGCCCCCCTGAC
GAGCATCACAAAAATCGACGCTCAAGTCAGAGGTGGCGAAACCCGACAGGACTATAAAGATACCAGGCGT
TTCCCCCTGGAAGCTCCCTCGTGCGCTCTCCTGTTCCGACCCTGCCGCTTACCGGATACCTGTCCGCCTT
TCTCTCTTCGGGAAGCGTGGCGCTTTCTCATAGCTCACGCTGTAGGTATCTCAGTTCGGTGTAGGTCGTT
CGCTCCAAGCTGGGCTGTGTGCACGAACCCCCCGTTCAGCCCGACCGCTGCGCCTTATCCGGTAACTATC
GTCTTGAGTCCAACCCGGTAAGACACGACTTATCGCCACTGGCAGCAGCCACTGGTAACAGGATTAGCAG
AGCGAGGTATGTAGGCGGTGCTACAGAGTTCTTGAAGTGGTGGCCTAACTACGGCTACACTAGAAGAACA
GTATTTGGTATCTGCGCTCTGCTGAAGCCAGTTACCTTCGGAAAAAGAGTTGGTAGCTCTTGATCCGGCA
AACAAACCACCGCTGGTAGCGGTGGTTTTTTTGTTTGCAAGCAGCAGATTACGCGCAGAAAAAAAGGATC
TCAAGAAGATCCTTTGATCTTTTCTACGGGGTCTGACGCTCAGTGGAACGAAAACTCACGTTAAGGGATT
TTGGTCATGAGATTATCAAAAAGGATCTTCACCTAGATCCTTTTAAATTAAAAATGAAGTTTTAAATCAA
TCTAAAGTATATATGAGTAAACTTGGTCTGACAGTTACCAATGCTTAATCAGTGAGGCACCTATCTCAGC
GATCTGTCTATTTCGTTCATCCATAGTTGCCTGACTCCCCGTCGTGTAGATAACTACGATACGGGAGGGC
TTACCATCTGGCCCCAGTGCTGCAATGATACCGCGAGACCCACGCTCACCGGCTCCAGATTTATCAGCAA
TAAACCAGCCAGCCGGAAGGGCCGAGCGCAGAAGTGGTCCTGCAACTTTATCCGCCTCCATCCAGTCTAT
TAATTGTTGCCGGGAAGCTAGAGTAAGTAGTTCGCCAGTTAATAGTTTGCGCAACGTTGTTGCCATTGCT
ACAGGCATCGTGGTGTCACGCTCGTCGTTTGGTATGGCTTCATTCAGCTCCGGTTCCCAACGATCAAGGC
GAGTTACATGATCCCCCATGTTGTGCAAAAAAGCGGTTAGCTCCTTCGGTCCTCCGATCGTTGTCAGAAG
TAAGTTGGCCGCAGTGTTATCACTCATGGTTATGGCAGCACTGCATAATTCTCTTACTGTCATGCCATCC
GTAAGATGCTTTTCTGTGACTGGTGAGTACTCAACCAAGTCATTCTGAGAATAGTGTATGCGGCGACCGA
GTTGCTCTTGCCCGGCGTCAATACGGGATAATACCGCGCCACATAGCAGAACTTTAAAAGTGCTCATCAT
TGGAAAACGTTCTTCGGGGCGAAAACTCTCAAGGATCTTACCGCTGTTGAGATCCAGTTCGATGTAACCC
ACTCGTGCACCCAACTGATCTTCAGCATCTTTTACTTTCACCAGCGTTTCTGGGTGAGCAAAAACAGGAA
GGCAAAATGCCGCAAAAAAGGGAATAAGGGCGACACGGAAATGTTGAATACTCATACTCTTCCTTTTTCA
ATATTATTGAAGCATTTATCAGGGTTATTGTCTCATGAGCGGATACATATTTGAATGTATTTAGAAAAAT
AAACAAATAGGGGTTCCGCGCACATTTCCCCGAAAAGTGCCACCTGACGTCTAAGAAACCATTATTATCA
TGACATTAACCTATAAAAAT
Features (pLannotate 1.2.2; 16 found; start..end, strand, type, name):
     42..62      +  protein_bind   attB4: mutant version of attB; core recombination site for the Gateway® BP reaction BP Clonase™
     82..293     +  promoter       EF-1α core promoter: core promoter for human elongation factor EF-1α
    294..403     +  intron         EF-1α intron A (fragment): intron upstream of the start codon of human EF-1α
   1029..1232    +  intron         EF-1α intron A: truncated intron upstream of the start codon of human EF-1α
   1241..1265    +  protein_bind   attB1: mutant version of attB; recombination site for the Gateway® BP reaction BP Clonase™
   1272..5036    +  CDS            S: SPIKE_SARS2 - Experimental evidence at protein level: Swiss-Prot protein existence level 1. [Spike glycoprotein]: May down-regulate host tetherin (BST2) by lysosomal degradation, thereby counteracting its antiviral activity. From Severe acute respiratory syndrome coronavirus 2 (2019-nCoV) (SARS-CoV-2).
   5040..5064    -  protein_bind   attB2: mutant version of attB; recombination site for the Gateway® BP reaction BP Clonase™
   5093..5214    -  polyA_signal   SV40 poly(A) signal: SV40 polyadenylation signal
   5237..5305    -  CDS            large T antigen (fragment): large T antigen from SV40 (simian virus 40)
   5312..5691    +  enhancer       CMV enhancer: human cytomegalovirus immediate early enhancer
   5692..5895    +  promoter       CMV promoter: human cytomegalovirus (CMV) immediate early promoter
   5928..6722    +  CDS            NeoR/KanR: aminoglycoside phosphotransferase from Tn5; aph(3')-II (or nptII); confers resistance to neomycin, kanamycin, and G418 (Geneticin®)
   6766..6990    +  polyA_signal   bGH poly(A) signal: bovine growth hormone polyadenylation signal
   7186..7774    -  rep_origin     ori: high-copy-number ColE1/pMB1/pBR322/pUC origin of replication
   7945..8805    -  CDS            AmpR: β-lactamase; bla; confers resistance to ampicillin, carbenicillin, and related antibiotics
   8806..8910    -  promoter       AmpR promoter: bla
