[The description below was written by a language model from this plasmid's Addgene catalogue record and pLannotate feature annotations shown in this document.]
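Description:
SARS-CoV-2 Spike-d18 is a mammalian expression plasmid of about 9 kb built on the VectorBuilder pRP backbone. It is maintained in bacteria through a high-copy ColE1/pUC-type origin and a β-lactamase (AmpR) gene conferring ampicillin resistance. For selection in mammalian cells it carries a separate cassette in which the CMV enhancer/promoter drives the Tn5 aminoglycoside phosphotransferase (NeoR/KanR), terminated by a bGH polyadenylation signal, allowing G418 selection of transfected cells.

The payload is a codon-optimized SARS-CoV-2 spike glycoprotein coding sequence, roughly 3.8 kb, derived from a commercial spike expression plasmid and inserted by Gibson cloning. It lacks the last 18 amino acids of the cytoplasmic tail (residues 1256–1273). Expression is driven by the human EF-1α promoter, annotated as the core promoter followed by intron A segments, and the transcript ends at an SV40 poly(A) signal; a short SV40 large T antigen fragment annotated next to it is probably a remnant of that SV40 segment rather than a functional element. Gateway attB4, attB1 and attB2 sites flank the promoter and open reading frame, reflecting the modular recombination-based assembly of the backbone. No epitope tag or reporter is annotated.

According to the record, the C-terminal truncation was introduced to improve spike expression and pseudoparticle production. The plasmid is intended as an envelope-supplying construct for generating spike-pseudotyped lentiviral or VSV particles, which are commonly used to study viral entry without working with authentic virus.
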