Addgene plasmid #164583: SARS-CoV-2 Spike-d18
Purpose: A mammalian expression vector to express codon-optimized SARS-CoV-2 Spike protein, with a C terminal truncation of 18 amino acids to improve pseudoparticle generation.
Depositing lab: Jason Sheltzer. Depositing organization: Cold Spring Harbor Laboratory.
Backbone
  Vector backbone: pRP
  Backbone manufacturer: Vectorbuilder
  Vector type: Mammalian Expression
  Selectable markers: Neomycin (select with G418)
Growth in bacteria
  Bacterial resistance: Ampicillin, 100 μg/mL
  Growth temperature: 37°C
  Growth strain: NEB Stable
  Copy number: High Copy
Gene/Insert
  Gene/Insert name: SARS-CoV-2 Spike
  Species: SARS-CoV-2
  Insert size (bp): 3768
  Mutation: Deleted amino acids 1256-1273
  Entrez Gene: S (a.k.a. GU280_gp02, spike glycoprotein)
  Promoter: EF1a
  Cloning method: Gibson Cloning
  Sequencing primers: 5′ GTGTCGTGACAAGTTTGTAC
Resource information
  A portion of this plasmid was derived from a plasmid made by: SinoBiological Cat No. VG40589-UT
Terms and licenses: Academic/Nonprofit Terms; Industry Terms: Not Available to Industry
Depositor comments: Codon-optimized SARS-CoV-2 Spike was cloned from SinoBiological plasmid VG40589-UT. An 18-amino acid truncation was introduced to improve expression. The plasmid can be used to generate Spike-pseudotyped lentiviral or VSV particles.
How to cite: SARS-CoV-2 Spike-d18 was a gift from Jason Sheltzer (Addgene plasmid # 164583 ; http://n2t.net/addgene:164583 ; RRID:Addgene_164583)
